Addgene plasmid #141382: pTwist-EF1alpha-SARS-CoV-2-S-2xStrep
Purpose: SARS-CoV-2 S (spike) protein
Depositing lab: Nevan Krogan. Depositing organization: University of California, San Francisco (UCSF). Publication: A SARS-CoV-2 protein interaction map reveals targets for drug repurposing. Gordon DE, Jang GM, Bouhaddou M, Xu J, Obernier K, White KM, O'Meara MJ, Rezelj VV, Guo JZ, Swaney DL, Tummino TA, Huttenhain R, Kaake RM, Richards AL, Tutuncuoglu B, Foussard H, Batra J, Haas K, Modak M, Kim M, Haas P, Polacco BJ, Braberg H, Fabius JM, Eckhardt M, Soucheray M, Bennett MJ, Cakir M, McGregor MJ, Li Q, Meyer B, Roesch F, Vallet T, Mac Kain A, Miorin L, Moreno E, Naing ZZC, Zhou Y, Peng S, Shi Y, Zhang Z, Shen W, Kirby IT, Melnyk JE, Chorba JS, Lou K, Dai SA, Barrio-Hernandez I, Memon D, Hernandez-Armenta C, Lyu J, Mathy CJP, Perica T, Pilla KB, Ganesan SJ, Saltzberg DJ, Rakesh R, Liu X, Rosenthal SB, Calviello L, Venkataramanan S, Liboy-Lugo J, Lin Y, Huang XP, Liu Y, Wankowicz SA, Bohn M, Safari M, Ugur FS, Koh C, Savar NS, Tran QD, Shengjuler D, Fletcher SJ, O'Neal MC, Cai Y, Chang JCJ, Broadhurst DJ, Klippsten S, Sharp PP, Wenzell NA, Kuzuoglu-Ozturk D, Wang HY, Trenker R, Young JM, Cavero DA, Hiatt J, Roth TL, Rathore U, Subramanian A, Noack J, Hubert M, Stroud RM, Frankel AD, Rosenberg OS, Verba KA, Agard DA, Ott M, Emerman M, Jura N, von Zastrow M, Verdin E, Ashworth A, Schwartz O, d'Enfert C, Mukherjee S, Jacobson M, Malik HS, Fujimori DG, Ideker T, Craik CS, Floor SN, Fraser JS, Gross JD, Sali A, Roth BL, Ruggero D, Taunton J, Kortemme T, Beltrao P, Vignuzzi M, Garcia-Sastre A, Shokat KM, Shoichet BK, Krogan NJ. Nature. 2020 Jul;583(7816):459-468. doi: 10.1038/s41586-020-2286-9. Epub 2020 Apr 30. PubMed 32353859.
Backbone
  Vector backbone: pTwist EF1a
  Vector type: Mammalian Expression
  Selectable markers: Puromycin
Growth in bacteria
  Bacterial resistance: Ampicillin, 100 μg/mL
  Growth temperature: 30°C
  Growth strain: NEB Stable
  Copy number: Unknown
Gene/Insert
  Gene/Insert name: SARS-CoV-2-S
  Species: SARS-CoV-2
  Mutation: human codon optimized
  Entrez Gene: S (a.k.a. GU280_gp02, spike glycoprotein)
  Promoter: EF1alpha
  Tag / fusion protein: 2xStrep (C terminal on insert)
  Cloning method: Unknown
Terms and licenses: Academic/Nonprofit Terms; Industry Terms: Not Available to Industry
Depositor comments: Please visit https://www.biorxiv.org/content/10.1101/2020.03.22.002386v3 for bioRxiv preprint.
How to cite: pTwist-EF1alpha-SARS-CoV-2-S-2xStrep was a gift from Nevan Krogan (Addgene plasmid # 141382)
