[The description below was written by a language model from this plasmid's Addgene catalogue record and pLannotate feature annotations shown in this document.]
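Description:
pTwist-EF1alpha-SARS-CoV-2-S-2xStrep is a mammalian expression plasmid of about 10.7 kb, built on the pTwist EF1a backbone, that drives constitutive expression of the SARS-CoV-2 spike (S) glycoprotein. The spike open reading frame is human codon optimized and sits directly downstream of the human EF-1α promoter (the circular map places the promoter just before the sequence origin). According to the catalogue entry it carries a C-terminal 2xStrep tag. The automated annotation does not call out the tag as a separate feature, although unannotated sequence follows the spike coding region before the SV40 polyadenylation signal that is the only poly(A) element annotated downstream of the insert.

A second, independent mammalian cassette consists of the human ubiquitin C promoter, a puromycin N-acetyltransferase gene and a synthetic poly(A) signal, allowing puromycin selection of transfected cells. In bacteria the plasmid is maintained through a high-copy ColE1/pUC-type origin and an ampicillin resistance gene. A short additional β-lactamase fragment and a small SV40 large T antigen fragment appear to be backbone remnants rather than functional genes. The transcription units are buffered by insulating elements typical of this synthetic backbone: 5' and 3' β-globin insulator sequences, T7 and rrnG terminators, and an extra synthetic poly(A) signal upstream of the EF-1α promoter, which together limit read-through and interference between cassettes.

The Strep tag supports affinity purification of the spike protein and its associated host factors on Strep-Tactin resins. This fits the associated publication, which mapped interactions between SARS-CoV-2 proteins and human proteins to identify candidate drug-repurposing targets.
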