Features (pLannotate 1.2.2; 17 found; start..end, strand, type, name):
     10..3828    +  CDS            S: SPIKE_SARS2 - Experimental evidence at protein level: Swiss-Prot protein existence level 1. [Spike glycoprotein]: May down-regulate host tetherin (BST2) by lysosomal degradation, thereby counteracting its antiviral activity. From Severe acute respiratory syndrome coronavirus 2 (2019-nCoV) (SARS-CoV-2).
   3999..4120    -  polyA_signal   SV40 poly(A) signal: SV40 polyadenylation signal
   4143..4212    -  CDS            large T antigen (fragment): large T antigen from SV40 (simian virus 40)
   4235..4281    +  terminator     T7 terminator: transcription terminator for bacteriophage T7 RNA polymerase
   4311..4447    +  terminator     rrnG terminator: transcription terminator from the E. coli ribosomal RNA rrnG operon (Albrechtsen et al., 1991)
   4492..4563    +  misc_feature   3' β-globin insulator: insulator downstream of the human β-globin locus (Farrell et al., 2002)
   4789..5377    -  rep_origin     ori: high-copy-number ColE1/pMB1/pBR322/pUC origin of replication
   5549..5613    -  CDS            bla(M) (fragment): β-lactamase lacking the signal sequence; bla(M); allows cytosolic expression of β-lactamase
   5877..7086    +  promoter       UbC promoter: human ubiquitin C promoter
   7090..7687    +  CDS            PuroR (fragment): puromycin N-acetyltransferase; pac from Streptomyces; confers resistance to puromycin
   7716..7764    +  polyA_signal   poly(A) signal: synthetic polyadenylation signal
   8030..8890    +  CDS            AmpR: β-lactamase; bla; confers resistance to ampicillin, carbenicillin, and related antibiotics
   8903..9039    +  terminator     rrnG terminator: transcription terminator from the E. coli ribosomal RNA rrnG operon (Albrechtsen et al., 1991)
   9191..9262    +  misc_feature   5' β-globin insulator: insulator upstream of the human β-globin locus (Farrell et al., 2002)
   9267..9313    -  terminator     T7 terminator: transcription terminator for bacteriophage T7 RNA polymerase
   9331..9379    -  polyA_signal   poly(A) signal: synthetic polyadenylation signal
   9416..10594   +  promoter       EF-1α promoter: strong constitutive promoter for human elongation factor EF-1α
>Addgene plasmid #141382 | pTwist-EF1alpha-SARS-CoV-2-S-2xStrep | addgene full sequence | sequence record 288042 | Addgene NGS Result
GCCGCCACCATGTTTGTTTTCTTGGTTCTTTTGCCACTGGTAAGCAGTCAGTGCGTCAACCTGACCACCC
GGACACAACTCCCACCCGCATACACGAACAGTTTCACTAGGGGGGTTTACTACCCTGACAAAGTTTTTAG
ATCTAGTGTTTTGCATTCCACGCAAGATCTGTTCCTTCCGTTCTTTTCAAATGTCACGTGGTTCCATGCT
ATTCACGTCAGCGGCACTAATGGAACGAAACGATTCGATAACCCCGTCTTGCCCTTCAACGATGGCGTAT
ATTTCGCGTCAACAGAGAAAAGTAATATAATTAGAGGCTGGATCTTTGGTACGACTCTCGACAGTAAGAC
GCAGTCACTTCTGATTGTAAACAATGCAACTAATGTAGTCATCAAGGTGTGTGAGTTCCAGTTCTGCAAT
GATCCTTTCTTGGGAGTGTATTATCATAAGAATAACAAATCCTGGATGGAGTCTGAGTTCCGGGTATATT
CTTCAGCAAACAATTGCACGTTTGAATATGTAAGCCAACCTTTCCTTATGGACCTGGAAGGGAAGCAAGG
TAATTTCAAGAATCTTAGGGAATTTGTGTTTAAAAATATAGATGGCTACTTCAAGATCTACTCAAAGCAT
ACCCCGATTAACCTCGTCAGAGACCTGCCCCAAGGGTTCAGTGCGCTTGAACCCCTGGTAGATTTGCCAA
TCGGCATAAATATAACCAGGTTCCAGACACTGCTCGCCCTCCACCGGAGCTACCTTACTCCAGGAGATTC
ATCTAGCGGGTGGACAGCTGGAGCGGCAGCTTACTACGTCGGTTACCTTCAACCGAGGACATTCTTGCTT
AAATACAATGAGAATGGCACGATAACTGACGCCGTAGATTGCGCGCTTGATCCGCTGTCAGAAACGAAGT
GTACACTTAAAAGTTTTACGGTCGAAAAGGGAATCTACCAAACATCAAATTTTAGGGTACAACCTACGGA
ATCTATCGTACGCTTCCCGAATATCACTAACTTGTGTCCGTTCGGCGAGGTTTTTAATGCGACCAGGTTT
GCTTCCGTGTACGCCTGGAACAGGAAACGGATCTCCAATTGTGTCGCCGATTACTCCGTCTTGTATAATT
CAGCATCTTTCAGCACGTTTAAATGTTACGGAGTTTCCCCCACAAAATTGAATGACCTTTGCTTTACGAA
CGTCTACGCGGATTCATTTGTAATCCGGGGGGACGAAGTTAGGCAAATTGCGCCAGGGCAGACTGGCAAG
ATAGCTGACTATAATTATAAATTGCCGGATGACTTTACGGGCTGTGTGATTGCTTGGAACTCAAATAATC
TGGACTCAAAGGTAGGGGGAAATTATAACTACCTTTACAGGCTGTTCCGGAAGAGTAATCTGAAGCCATT
CGAAAGAGATATAAGTACAGAGATCTACCAAGCTGGAAGCACCCCCTGCAATGGTGTTGAAGGATTCAAT
TGTTATTTCCCATTGCAATCCTATGGTTTTCAACCGACGAATGGGGTGGGATACCAACCATATCGAGTTG
TGGTTCTCAGTTTCGAGTTGCTTCATGCTCCTGCGACAGTATGTGGACCAAAAAAATCTACTAATCTGGT
GAAGAATAAATGCGTCAATTTTAATTTTAATGGTCTGACAGGTACCGGAGTGCTTACGGAATCTAACAAG
AAGTTTCTTCCTTTTCAACAGTTCGGGAGGGACATAGCCGACACAACTGACGCGGTAAGAGATCCGCAGA
CGTTGGAAATTCTCGATATAACTCCATGCTCATTTGGAGGAGTGAGTGTTATCACTCCTGGTACGAACAC
CAGTAATCAGGTTGCAGTTCTTTATCAGGACGTGAATTGTACAGAGGTCCCGGTTGCGATACACGCGGAC
CAGCTGACGCCCACGTGGCGGGTTTACTCAACTGGGTCAAATGTGTTTCAAACCAGAGCCGGCTGCCTCA
TAGGAGCCGAGCATGTGAACAACAGTTATGAATGTGACATACCTATCGGGGCGGGGATCTGCGCTTCATA
TCAAACGCAAACCAATTCCCCGCGAAGAGCGCGAAGTGTTGCAAGTCAAAGTATTATAGCGTATACGATG
AGCTTGGGTGCTGAGAACTCCGTGGCATATTCAAATAATTCCATCGCAATTCCCACGAATTTTACGATTT
CTGTGACGACGGAGATATTGCCGGTTTCAATGACTAAGACGAGTGTTGACTGTACGATGTACATCTGCGG
CGACTCAACGGAGTGTTCCAACCTGCTCCTGCAGTACGGCTCATTCTGCACCCAACTGAATCGGGCACTT
ACGGGTATTGCTGTTGAACAAGACAAAAATACGCAAGAGGTGTTCGCCCAGGTCAAGCAGATCTACAAGA
CACCACCGATTAAGGACTTTGGGGGGTTTAATTTTTCTCAGATACTTCCCGATCCCAGTAAACCTAGTAA
AAGGTCATTTATAGAGGACCTCTTGTTCAACAAGGTAACGCTCGCTGATGCAGGATTCATCAAGCAGTAT
GGCGATTGTCTTGGGGACATTGCGGCGCGCGACCTGATTTGTGCCCAGAAGTTCAACGGACTGACGGTAC
TTCCGCCTCTCCTGACCGACGAAATGATCGCACAATACACTTCTGCATTGCTTGCTGGCACCATAACCTC
AGGTTGGACCTTCGGTGCCGGGGCGGCCTTGCAAATCCCCTTTGCTATGCAAATGGCATATCGATTCAAT
GGGATAGGAGTTACTCAAAATGTTCTGTATGAAAACCAAAAGCTGATAGCCAATCAATTTAATAGTGCTA
TTGGGAAAATTCAGGACAGCCTGAGTAGTACGGCTTCCGCTCTCGGCAAACTCCAAGATGTCGTTAACCA
AAATGCACAAGCTCTCAATACACTTGTTAAGCAACTGAGCTCCAACTTCGGCGCTATATCATCAGTTCTT
AACGATATTCTTTCCCGACTCGACAAGGTCGAAGCCGAAGTCCAAATAGACAGGCTGATAACCGGGAGGC
TGCAAAGTCTCCAAACGTATGTTACCCAACAACTCATACGAGCGGCCGAGATTAGGGCGTCAGCCAACCT
CGCCGCTACTAAAATGTCTGAATGTGTACTCGGGCAGTCCAAGCGCGTGGACTTTTGTGGCAAGGGTTAT
CATCTGATGAGTTTCCCGCAATCAGCGCCTCACGGAGTGGTCTTCCTCCACGTGACGTATGTCCCTGCGC
AAGAAAAAAACTTTACGACAGCCCCTGCCATTTGTCATGACGGGAAGGCGCACTTTCCACGCGAAGGCGT
TTTTGTATCCAACGGCACCCACTGGTTTGTCACACAGCGAAATTTTTATGAGCCTCAGATCATAACTACT
GACAATACTTTCGTCTCAGGGAACTGCGATGTAGTCATAGGGATCGTAAACAATACGGTATACGATCCCC
TCCAGCCTGAACTGGACTCATTTAAAGAGGAGCTGGACAAGTATTTCAAAAATCACACATCACCGGACGT
GGACCTCGGAGATATTAGTGGTATTAACGCAAGCGTAGTAAATATTCAAAAGGAAATCGACCGCTTGAAT
GAAGTCGCGAAAAACCTGAACGAGTCTCTTATTGATCTTCAAGAACTCGGTAAGTATGAACAATACATCA
AGTGGCCTTGGTACATATGGCTTGGATTCATTGCGGGGTTGATCGCAATCGTAATGGTTACCATTATGTT
GTGTTGCATGACAAGCTGTTGCAGCTGCCTCAAAGGTTGTTGTTCTTGCGGTAGTTGCTGCAAGTTCGAC
GAAGATGATTCTGAACCTGTTCTTAAAGGCGTAAAATTGCACTACACGCTCGAAGGCGGCGGGGGATGGA
GCCATCCACAATTCGAGAAAGGCGGTGGTTCAGGAGGAGGTAGCGGGGGTGGATCATGGTCACATCCGCA
GTTTGAAAAGTAAGGATCCGCAGGCCTCTGCTAGCTTGACTGACTGAGATACAGCGTACCTTCAGCTCAC
AGACATGATAAGATACATTGATGAGTTTGGACAAACCACAACTAGAATGCAGTGAAAAAAATGCTTTATT
TGTGAAATTTGTGATGCTATTGCTTTATTTGTAACCATTATAAGCTGCAATAAACAAGTTAACAACAACA
ATTGCATTCATTTTATGTTTCAGGTTCAGGGGGAGGTGTGGGAGGTTTTTTAAAGCAAGTAAAACCTCTA
CAAATGTGGTATTGGCCCATCTCTATCGGTATCGTAGCATAACCCCTTGGGGCCTCTAAACGGGTCTTGA
GGGGTTTTTTGTGCCCCTCGGGCCGGATTGCTATCTACCGGCATTGGCGCAGAAAAAAATGCCTGATGCG
ACGCTGCGCGTCTTATACTCCCACATATGCCAGATTCAGCAACGGATACGGCTTCCCCAACTTGCCCACT
TCCATACGTGTCCTCCTTACCAGAAATTTATCCTTAAGGTCGTCAGCTATCCTGCAGGCGATCTCTCGAT
TTCGATCAAGACATTCCTTTAATGGTCTTTTCTGGACACCACTAGGGGTCAGAAGTAGTTCATCAAACTT
TCTTCCCTCCCTAATCTCATTGGTTACCTTGGGCTATCGAAACTTAATTAACCAGTCAAGTCAGCTACTT
GGCGAGATCGACTTGTCTGGGTTTCGACTACGCTCAGAATTGCGTCAGTCAAGTTCGATCTGGTCCTTGC
TATTGCACCCGTTCTCCGATTACGAGTTTCATTTAAATCATGTGAGCAAAAGGCCAGCAAAAGGCCAGGA
ACCGTAAAAAGGCCGCGTTGCTGGCGTTTTTCCATAGGCTCCGCCCCCCTGACGAGCATCACAAAAATCG
ACGCTCAAGTCAGAGGTGGCGAAACCCGACAGGACTATAAAGATACCAGGCGTTTCCCCCTGGAAGCTCC
CTCGTGCGCTCTCCTGTTCCGACCCTGCCGCTTACCGGATACCTGTCCGCCTTTCTCCCTTCGGGAAGCG
TGGCGCTTTCTCATAGCTCACGCTGTAGGTATCTCAGTTCGGTGTAGGTCGTTCGCTCCAAGCTGGGCTG
TGTGCACGAACCCCCCGTTCAGCCCGACCGCTGCGCCTTATCCGGTAACTATCGTCTTGAGTCCAACCCG
GTAAGACACGACTTATCGCCACTGGCAGCAGCCACTGGTAACAGGATTAGCAGAGCGAGGTATGTAGGCG
GTGCTACAGAGTTCTTGAAGTGGTGGCCTAACTACGGCTACACTAGAAGAACAGTATTTGGTATCTGCGC
TCTGCTGAAGCCAGTTACCTTCGGAAAAAGAGTTGGTAGCTCTTGATCCGGCAAACAAACCACCGCTGGT
AGCGGTGGTTTTTTTGTTTGCAAGCAGCAGATTACGCGCAGAAAAAAAGGATCTCAAGAAGATCCTTTGA
TCTTTTCTACGGGGTCTGACGCTCAGTGGAACGAAAACTCACGTTAAGGGATTTTGGTCATGAGATTATC
AAAAAGGATCTTCACCTAGATCCTTTTAAATTAAAAATGAAGTTTTAAATCAATCTAAAGTATATATGAG
TAAACTTGGTCTGACAGTTACCAATGCTTAATCAGTGAGGCACCTATCTCAGCGATCTGTCTATTTCGTT
CATCCATAGTTGCATTTAAATTTCCGAACTCTCCAAGGCCCTCGTCGGAAAATCTTCAAACCTTTCGTCC
GATCCATCTTGCAGGCTACCTCTCGAACGAACTATCGCAAGTCTCTTGGCCGGCCTTGCGCCTTGGCTAT
TGCTTGGCAGCGCCTATCGCCAGGTATTACTCCAATCCCGAATATCCGAGATCGGGATCACCCGAGAGAA
GTTCAACCTACATCCTCAATCCCGATCTATCCGAGATCCGAGGAATATCGAAATCGGGGCGCGCCTGGCC
TCCGCGCCGGGTTTTGGCGCCTCCCGCGGGCGCCCCCCTCGTCACGGCGAGCGCTGCCACGTCAGACGAA
GGGCGCAGGAGCGTCCTGATCCTTCCGCCCGGACGCTCAGGACAGCGGCCCGCTGCTCATAAGACTCGGC
CTTAGAACCCCAGTATCAGCAGAAGGACATTTTAGGACGGGACTTGGGTGACTCTAGGGCACTGGTTTTC
TTTCCAGAGAGCGGAACAGGCGAGGAAAAGTAGTCCCTTCTCGGCGATTCTGCGGAGGGATCTCCGTGGG
GCGGTGAACGCCGATGATTATATAAGGACGCGCCGGGTGTGGCACAGCTAGTTCCGTCGCAGCCGGGATT
TGGGTCGCGGTTCTTGTTTGTGGATCGCTGTGATCGTCACTTGGTGAGTAGCGGGCTGCTGGGCTGGCCG
GGGCTTTCGTGGCCGCCGGGCCGCTCGGTGGGACGGAAGCGTGTGGAGAGACCGCCAAGGGCTGTAGTCT
GGGTCCGCGAGCAAGGTTGCCCTGAACTGGGGGTTGGGGGGAGCGCAGCAAAATGGCGGCTGTTCCCGAG
TCTTGAATGGAAGACGCTTGTGAGGCGGGCTGTGAGGTCGTTGAAACAAGGTGGGGGGCATGGTGGGCGG
CAAGAACCCAAGGTCTTGAGCCCTTCGCTAATGCGGGAAAGCTCTTATTCGGGTGAGATGGGCTGGGCAC
CATCTGGGGACCCTGACGTGAAGTTTGTCACTGACTGGAGAACTCGGTTTGTCGTCTGTTGCGGGGGCGG
CAGTTATGGCGGTGCCGTTGGGCAGTGCACCCGTACCTTTGGGAGCGCGCGCCCTCGTCGTGTCGTGACG
TCACCCGTTCTGTTGGCTTATAATGCAGGGTGGGGCCACCTGCCGGTAGGTGTGCGGTAGGCTTTTCTCC
GTCGCAGGACGCAGGGTTCGGGCCTAGGGTAGGCTCTCCTGAATCGACAGGCGCCGGACCTCTGGTGAGG
GGAGGGATAAGTGAGGCGTCAGTTTCTTTGGTCGGTTTTATGTACCTATCTTCTTAAGTAGCTGAAGCTC
CGGTTTTGAACTATGCGCTCGGGGTTGGCGAGTGTGTTTTGTGAAGTTTTTTAGGCACCTTTTGAAATGT
AATCATTTGGGTCAATATGTAATTTTCAGTGTTAGACTTGTAAATTGTCCGCTAAATTCTGGCCGTTTTT
GGCTTTTTTGTTAGACAACATGACCGAGTACAAGCCCACGGTGCGCCTCGCCACCCGCGACGACGTCCCC
AGGGCCGTACGCACCCTCGCCGCCGCGTTCGCCGACTACCCCGCCACGCGCCACACCGTCGATCCGGACC
GCCACATCGAGCGGGTCACCGAGCTGCAAGAACTCTTCCTCACGCGCGTCGGGCTCGACATCGGCAAGGT
GTGGGTCGCGGACGACGGCGCCGCGGTGGCGGTCTGGACCACGCCGGAGAGCGTCGAAGCGGGGGCGGTG
TTCGCCGAGATCGGCCCGCGCATGGCCGAGTTGAGCGGTTCCCGGCTGGCCGCGCAGCAACAGATGGAGG
GCCTCCTGGCGCCGCACCGGCCCAAGGAGCCCGCGTGGTTCCTGGCCACCGTCGGCGTCTCGCCCGACCA
CCAGGGCAAGGGTCTGGGCAGCGCCGTCGTGCTCCCCGGAGTGGAGGCCGCCGAGCGCGCCGGGGTGCCC
GCCTTCCTGGAGACCTCCGCGCCCCGCAACCTCCCCTTCTACGAGCGGCTCGGCTTCACCGTCACCGCCG
ACGTCGAGGTGCCCGAAGGACCGCGCACCTGGTGCATGACCCGCAAGCCCGGTGCCTAGGCTAGTATGTA
AGCCTAGTCTTAGATAATAAAATCGCTATCCATCGAAGATGGATGTGTGTTGGTTTTTTGTGTGTGTAAC
GCTAGGCGCGCCTGGTGTACCGAGAACGATCCTCTCAGTGCGAGTCTCGACGATCCATATCGTTGCTTGG
CAGTCAGCCAGTCGGAATCCAGCTTGGGACCCAGGAAGTCCAATCGTCAGATATTGTACTCAAGCCTGGT
CACGGCAGCGTACCGATCTGTTTAAACCTAGATATTGATAGTCTGATCGGTCAACGTATAATCGAGTCCT
AGCTTTTGCAAACATCTATCAAGAGACAGGATCAGCAGGAGGCTTTCGCATGAGTATTCAACATTTCCGT
GTCGCCCTTATTCCCTTTTTTGCGGCATTTTGCCTTCCTGTTTTTGCTCACCCAGAAACGCTGGTGAAAG
TAAAAGATGCTGAAGATCAGTTGGGTGCGCGAGTGGGTTACATCGAACTGGATCTCAACAGCGGTAAGAT
CCTTGAGAGTTTTCGCCCCGAAGAACGCTTTCCAATGATGAGCACTTTTAAAGTTCTGCTATGTGGCGCG
GTATTATCCCGTATTGACGCCGGGCAAGAGCAACTCGGTCGCCGCATACACTATTCTCAGAATGACTTGG
TTGAGTATTCACCAGTCACAGAAAAGCATCTTACGGATGGCATGACAGTAAGAGAATTATGCAGTGCTGC
CATAACCATGAGTGATAACACTGCGGCCAACTTACTTCTGACAACGATTGGAGGACCGAAGGAGCTAACC
GCTTTTTTGCACAACATGGGGGATCATGTAACTCGCCTTGATCGTTGGGAACCGGAGCTGAATGAAGCCA
TACCAAACGACGAGCGTGACACCACGATGCCTGTAGCAATGGCAACAACCTTGCGTAAACTATTAACTGG
CGAACTACTTACTCTAGCTTCCCGGCAACAGTTGATAGACTGGATGGAGGCGGATAAAGTTGCAGGACCA
CTTCTGCGCTCGGCCCTTCCGGCTGGCTGGTTTATTGCTGATAAATCTGGAGCCGGTGAGCGTGGGTCTC
GCGGTATCATTGCAGCACTGGGGCCAGATGGTAAGCCCTCCCGTATCGTAGTTATCTACACGACGGGGAG
TCAGGCAACTATGGATGAACGAAATAGACAGATCGCTGAGATAGGTGCCTCACTGATTAAGCATTGGTAA
CCGATTCTAGGTGCATTGGCGCAGAAAAAAATGCCTGATGCGACGCTGCGCGTCTTATACTCCCACATAT
GCCAGATTCAGCAACGGATACGGCTTCCCCAACTTGCCCACTTCCATACGTGTCCTCCTTACCAGAAATT
TATCCTTAAGATCCCGAATCGTTTAAACTCGACTCTGGCTCTATCGAATCTCCGTCGTTTCGAGCTTACG
CGAACAGCCGTGGCGCTCATTTGCTCGTCGGGCATCGAATCTCGTCAGCTATCGTCAGCTTACCTTTTTG
GCAGCGATCGCGGCTCCCGACATCTTGGACCATTAGCTCCACAGGTATCTTCTTCCCTCTAGTGGTCATA
ACAGCAGCTTCAGCTACCTCTCAATTCAAAAAACCCCTCAAGACCCGTTTAGAGGCCCCAAGGGGTTATG
CTATCAATCGTTGCGTTACACACACAAAAAACCAACACACATCCATCTTCGATGGATAGCGATTTTATTA
TCTAACTGCTGATCGAGTGTAGCCAGATCTCGTGAGGCTCCGGTGCCCGTCAGTGGGCAGAGCGCACATC
GCCCACAGTCCCCGAGAAGTTGGGGGGAGGGGTCGGCAATTGAACCGGTGCCTAGAGAAGGTGGCGCGGG
GTAAACTGGGAAAGTGATGTCGTGTACTGGCTCCGCCTTTTTCCCGAGGGTGGGGGAGAACCGTATATAA
GTGCACTAGTCGCCGTGAACGTTCTTTTTCGCAACGGGTTTGCCGCCAGAACACAGGTAAGTGCCGTGTG
TGGTTCCCGCGGGCCTGGCCTCTTTACGGGTTATGGCCCTTGCGTGCCTTGAATTACTTCCACCTGGCTG
CAGTACGTGATTCTTGATCCCGAGCTTCGGGTTGGAAGTGGGTGGGAGAGTTCGTGGCCTTGCGCTTAAG
GAGCCCCTTCGCCTCGTGCTTGAGTTGTGGCCTGGCCTGGGCGCTGGGGCCGCCGCGTGCGAATCTGGTG
GCACCTTCGCGCCTGTCTCGCTGCTTTCGATAAGTCTCTAGCCATTTAAAATTTTTGATGACCTGCTGCG
ACGCTTTTTTTCTGGCAAGATAGTCTTGTAAATGCGGGCCAAGATCAGCACACTGGTATTTCGGTTTTTG
GGGCCGCGGGCGGCGACGGGGCCCGTGCGTCCCAGCGCACATGTTCGGCGAGGCGGGGCCTGCGAGCGCG
GCCACCGAGAATCGGACGGGGGTAGTCTCAAGCTGCCCGGCCTGCTCTGGTGCCTGGCCTCGCGCCGCCG
TGTATCGCCCCGCCCTGGGCGGCAAGGCTGGCCCGGTCGGCACCAGTTGCGTGAGCGGAAAGATGGCCGC
TTCCCGGCCCTGCTGCAGGGAGCACAAAATGGAGGACGCGGCGCTCGGGAGAGCGGGCGGGTGAGTCACC
CACACAAAGGAAAAGGGCCTTTCCGTCCTCAGCCGTCGCTTCATGTGACTCCACGGAGTACCGGGCGCCG
TCCAGGCACCTCGATTAGTTCTCCAGCTTTTGGAGTACGTCGTCTTTAGGTTGGGGGGAGGGGTTTTATG
CGATGGAGTTTCCCCACACTGAGTGGGTGGAGACTGAAGTTAGGCCAGCTTGGCACTTGATGTAATTCTC
CTTGGAATTTGCCCTTTTTGAGTTTGGATCTTGGTTCATTCTCAAGCCTCAGACAGTGGTTCAAAGTTTT
TTTCTTCCATTTCAGGTGTCGTGAAAACTACCCCTAAAAGCCAAAAGATCTTTGTCGATCCTACCATCCA
CTCGACACACCCGCCAGCGGCCGCTGCCAAGCTTCCGAGCTCTCGAATTC
