>Addgene plasmid #141382 | pTwist-EF1alpha-SARS-CoV-2-S-2xStrep | addgene partial sequence | sequence record 287540 | EF1a-F 5'-TCAAGCCTCAGACAGTGGTTC-3'
GTCGTGAACTACCCCTAAAAGCCAAAAGATCTTTGTCGATCCTACCATCCACTCGACACACCCGCCAGCG
GCCGCTGCCAAGCTTCCGAGCTCTCGAATTCGCCGCCACCATGTTTGTTTTCTTGGTTCTTTTGCCACTG
GTAAGCAGTCAGTGCGTCAACCTGACCACCCGGACACAACTCCCACCCGCATACACGAACAGTTTCACTA
GGGGGGTTTACTACCCTGACAAAGTTTTTAGATCTAGTGTTTTGCATTCCACGCAAGATCTGTTCCTTCC
GTTCTTTTCAAATGTCACGTGGTTCCATGCTATTCACGTCAGCGGCACTAATGGAACGAAACGATTCGAT
AACCCCGTCTTGCCCTTCAACGATGGCGTATATTTCGCGTCAACAGAGAAAAGTAATATAATTAGAGGCT
GGATCTTTGGTACGACTCTCGACAGTAAGACGCAGTCACTTCTGATTGTAAACAATGCAACTAATGTAGT
CATCAAGGTGTGTGAGTTCCAGTTCTGCAATGATCCTTTCTTGGGAGTGTATTATCATAAGAATAACAAA
TCCTGGATGGAGTCTGAGTTCCGGGTATATTCTTCAGCAAACAATTGCACGTTTGAATATGTAAGCCAAC
CTTTCCTTATGGACCTGGAAGGGAAGCAAGGTAATTTCAAGAATCTTAGGGAATTTGTGTTTAAAAATAT
AGATGGCTACTTCAAGATCTACTCAAAGCATACCCCGATTAACCTCGTCAGAGACCTGCCCCAAGGGTTC
AGTGCGCTTGAACCCCTGGTAGATTTGCCAATCGGCATAAATATAACCAGGTTCCAGACACTGCTCGCCC
TCCACCGGAGCTACCTTACTCCAGGAGATTCATCTAGCGGTGGACAGCTGGAGCGGCAGCTTACTACGTC
GGTTAC
